>Addgene plasmid #194307 | pGTag Hygro EGFP nLAP +2 | addgene full sequence | sequence record 384036 | Addgene NGS Result
CGACGTTGTAAAACGACGGCCAGTGAGCGCGCGTAATACGACTCACTATAGGGCGAATTGGAGCTACCCG
CATTACCCTGTTATCCCTAAGATCCGACTATTTCCCATGATTCCTTCATATTTGCATATACGATACAAGG
CTGTTAGAGAGATAATTAGAATTAATTTGACTGTAAACACAAAGATATTAGTACAAAATACGTGACGTAG
AAAGTAATAATTTCTTGGGTAGTTTGCAGTTTTAAAATTATGTTTTAAAATGGACTATCATATGCTTACC
GTAACTTGAAAGTATTTCGATTTCTTGGCTTTATATATCTTGTGGAAAGGACGAAACACCGGTATGTCGG
GAACCTCTCCGTTTTAGAGCTAGAAATAGCAAGTTAAAATAAGGCTAGTCCGTTATCAACTTGAAAAAGT
GGCACCGAGTCGGTGCTTTTTTGAATTCAGATCTTACATTTCAGGACATCTAGCTTATCGATACCGTCAT
CTACTTAGGTATGTCGGGAACCTCTCCAGGGAGTACCACCATGAAAAAGCCTGAACTCACCGCGACGTCT
GTCGAGAAGTTTCTGATCGAAAAGTTCGACAGCGTCTCCGACCTGATGCAGCTCTCGGAGGGCGAAGAAT
CTCGTGCTTTCAGCTTCGATGTAGGAGGGCGTGGATATGTCCTGCGGGTAAATAGCTGCGCCGATGGTTT
CTACAAAGATCGTTATGTTTATCGGCACTTTGCATCGGCCGCGCTCCCGATTCCGGAAGTGCTTGACATT
GGGGAATTCAGCGAGAGCCTGACCTATTGCATCTCCCGCCGTGCACAGGGTGTCACGTTGCAAGACCTGC
CTGAAACCGAACTGCCCGCTGTTCTGCAGCCGGTCGCGGAGGCCATGGATGCGATCGCTGCGGCCGATCT
TAGCCAGACGAGCGGGTTCGGCCCATTCGGACCGCAAGGAATCGGTCAATACACTACATGGCGTGATTTC
ATATGCGCGATTGCTGATCCCCATGTGTATCACTGGCAAACTGTGATGGACGACACCGTCAGTGCGTCCG
TCGCGCAGGCTCTCGATGAGCTGATGCTTTGGGCCGAGGACTGCCCCGAAGTCCGGCACCTCGTGCACGC
GGATTTCGGCTCCAACAATGTCCTGACGGACAATGGCCGCATAACAGCGGTCATTGACTGGAGCGAGGCG
ATGTTCGGGGATTCCCAATACGAGGTCGCCAACATCTTCTTCTGGAGGCCGTGGTTGGCTTGTATGGAGC
AGCAGACGCGCTACTTCGAGCGGAGGCATCCGGAGCTTGCAGGATCGCCGCGGCTCCGGGCGTATATGCT
CCGCATTGGTCTTGACCAACTCTATCAGAGCTTGGTTGACGGCAATTTCGATGATGCAGCTTGGGCGCAG
GGTCGATGCGACGCAATCGTCCGATCCGGAGCCGGGACTGTCGGGCGTACACAAATCGCCCGCAGAAGCG
CGGCCGTCTGGACCGATGGCTGTGTAGAAGTACTCGCCGATAGTGGAAACCGACGCCCCAGCACTCGTCC
GAGGGCAAAGGAACGCGGAGCCACGAACTTCTCTCTGTTAAAGCAAGCAGGAGATGTTGAAGAAAACCCC
GGGCCCATGGTGTCCAAGGGCGAGGAACTGTTCACCGGCGTGGTGCCCATCCTGGTGGAGCTGGACGGCG
ACGTGAACGGCCACAAGTTCAGCGTGTCCGGCGAGGGCGAAGGCGACGCCACCTACGGCAAGCTGACCCT
GAAGTTCATCTGCACCACCGGCAAGCTGCCCGTGCCCTGGCCCACCCTGGTGACCACCCTGACCTACGGC
GTGCAGTGCTTCAGCAGATACCCCGACCACATGAAGCAGCACGATTTCTTCAAGAGCGCCATGCCCGAGG
GCTACGTCCAGGAGCGCACCATCTTTTTCAAGGACGACGGCAACTACAAGACCAGGGCCGAGGTGAAGTT
CGAGGGCGACACACTGGTGAACAGGATCGAGCTGAAGGGCATCGACTTCAAAGAGGACGGCAACATCCTG
GGCCACAAGCTGGAATACAACTACAACAGCCACAACGTGTACATTATGGCCGACAAGCAGAAGAACGGCA
TCAAGGTCAACTTCAAGATCCGGCACAACATCGAGGACGGCAGCGTGCAGCTGGCCGACCACTACCAGCA
GAACACCCCCATCGGCGACGGCCCCGTGCTGCTGCCCGACAACCACTACCTGAGCACCCAGAGCGCTCTC
AGCAAGGACCCCAACGAGAAGCGGGACCACATGGTGCTGAAAGAATTTGTGACAGCCGCCGGAATCACCC
TGGGCATGGACGAGCTGTACAAGAGCAGCGGCCCCAGCGGCAGCAGCAGCCTGGAAGTGCTGTTCCAGGG
CCCCCTGAGCAGCTCTGGCCCCTCTGGCAGCGCCGCCAAGTTCAAAGAAACAGCTGCTGCTAAATTCGAG
CGGCAGCACATGGACAGCGGAGGAGGAGGCGAGAACCTGTACTTTCAGGGAGGCGGAGGCGGAGGGGACT
ATAAGGACGACGACGACAAGCTGACCGACGACCTGCCCAGGGCCTCGGGTATGTCGGGAACCTCTCCAGG
GATGTCTCGAGGGGGGGCCCGGTACCCAGCTTTTGTTCCCTTTAGTGAGGGTTAATTGCGCGCTTGGCGT
AATCATGGTCATAGCTGTTTCCTGTGTGAAATTGTTATCCGCTCACAATTCCACACAACATACGAGCCGG
AAGCATAAAGTGTAAAGCCTGGGGTGCCTAATGAGTGAGCTAACTCACATTAATTGCGTTGCGCTCACTG
CCCGCTTTCCAGTCGGGAAACCTGTCGTGCCAGCTGCATTAATGAATCGGCCAACGCGCGGGGAGAGGCG
GTTTGCGTATTGGGCGCTCTTCCGCTTCCTCGCTCACTGACTCGCTGCGCTCGGTCGTTCGGCTGCGGCG
AGCGGTATCAGCTCACTCAAAGGCGGTAATACGGTTATCCACAGAATCAGGGGATAACGCAGGAAAGAAC
ATGTGAGCAAAAGGCCAGCAAAAGGCCAGGAACCGTAAAAAGGCCGCGTTGCTGGCGTTTTTCCATAGGC
TCCGCCCCCCTGACGAGCATCACAAAAATCGACGCTCAAGTCAGAGGTGGCGAAACCCGACAGGACTATA
AAGATACCAGGCGTTTCCCCCTGGAAGCTCCCTCGTGCGCTCTCCTGTTCCGACCCTGCCGCTTACCGGA
TACCTGTCCGCCTTTCTCCCTTCGGGAAGCGTGGCGCTTTCTCATAGCTCACGCTGTAGGTATCTCAGTT
CGGTGTAGGTCGTTCGCTCCAAGCTGGGCTGTGTGCACGAACCCCCCGTTCAGCCCGACCGCTGCGCCTT
ATCCGGTAACTATCGTCTTGAGTCCAACCCGGTAAGACACGACTTATCGCCACTGGCAGCAGCCACTGGT
AACAGGATTAGCAGAGCGAGGTATGTAGGCGGTGCTACAGAGTTCTTGAAGTGGTGGCCTAACTACGGCT
ACACTAGAAGAACAGTATTTGGTATCTGCGCTCTGCTGAAGCCAGTTACCTTCGGAAAAAGAGTTGGTAG
CTCTTGATCCGGCAAACAAACCACCGCTGGTAGCGGTGGTTTTTTTGTTTGCAAGCAGCAGATTACGCGC
AGAAAAAAAGGATCTCAAGAAGATCCTTTGATCTTTTCTACGGGGTCTGACGCTCAGTGGAACGAAAACT
CACGTTAAGGGATTTTGGTCATGAGATTATCAAAAAGGATCTTCACCTAGATCCTTTTAAATTAAAAATG
AAGTTTTAAATCAATCTAAAGTATATATGAGTAAACTTGGTCTGACAGTTACCAATGCTTAATCAGTGAG
GCACCTATCTCAGCGATCTGTCTATTTCGTTCATCCATAGTTGCCTGACTCCCCGTCGTGTAGATAACTA
CGATACGGGAGGGCTTACCATCTGGCCCCAGTGCTGCAATGATACCGCGAGACCCACGCTCACCGGCTCC
AGATTTATCAGCAATAAACCAGCCAGCCGGAAGGGCCGAGCGCAGAAGTGGTCCTGCAACTTTATCCGCC
TCCATCCAGTCTATTAATTGTTGCCGGGAAGCTAGAGTAAGTAGTTCGCCAGTTAATAGTTTGCGCAACG
TTGTTGCCATTGCTACAGGCATCGTGGTGTCACGCTCGTCGTTTGGTATGGCTTCATTCAGCTCCGGTTC
CCAACGATCAAGGCGAGTTACATGATCCCCCATGTTGTGCAAAAAAGCGGTTAGCTCCTTCGGTCCTCCG
ATCGTTGTCAGAAGTAAGTTGGCCGCAGTGTTATCACTCATGGTTATGGCAGCACTGCATAATTCTCTTA
CTGTCATGCCATCCGTAAGATGCTTTTCTGTGACTGGTGAGTACTCAACCAAGTCATTCTGAGAATAGTG
TATGCGGCGACCGAGTTGCTCTTGCCCGGCGTCAATACGGGATAATACCGCGCCACATAGCAGAACTTTA
AAAGTGCTCATCATTGGAAAACGTTCTTCGGGGCGAAAACTCTCAAGGATCTTACCGCTGTTGAGATCCA
GTTCGATGTAACCCACTCGTGCACCCAACTGATCTTCAGCATCTTTTACTTTCACCAGCGTTTCTGGGTG
AGCAAAAACAGGAAGGCAAAATGCCGCAAAAAAGGGAATAAGGGCGACACGGAAATGTTGAATACTCATA
CTCTTCCTTTTTCAATATTATTGAAGCATTTATCAGGGTTATTGTCTCATGAGCGGATACATATTTGAAT
GTATTTAGAAAAATAAACAAATAGGGGTTCCGCGCACATTTCCCCGAAAAGTGCCACCTG
[124 nt withheld, positions 4821-4944]
C
[91 nt withheld, positions 4946-5036]
A
[49 nt withheld, positions 5038-5086]
CCTTTGACGTTGGAGTCCACGTTCTTT
[37 nt withheld, positions 5114-5150]
ACCCTATCTCGGTCTATTCTTTTGATTTATAAGGGATTTTGCCGATTTCGGCCTATTGGTTAAAAAATGA
GCTGATTTAACAAAAATTTAACGCGAATTTTAACAAAATATTAACGCTTACAATTTCCATTCGCCATTCA
GGCTGCGCAACTGTTGGGAAGGGCGATCGGTGCGGGCCTCTTCGCTATTACGCCAGCTGGCGAAAGGGGG
ATGTGCTGCAAGGCGATTAAGTTGGGTAACGCCAGGGTTTTCCCAGTCA
Features (pLannotate 1.2.2; 18 found; start..end, strand, type, name):
     34..52      +  promoter       T7 promoter: promoter for bacteriophage T7 RNA polymerase
     98..332     +  promoter       U6 promoter: RNA polymerase III promoter for human U6 snRNA
    361..436     +  misc_RNA       gRNA scaffold: guide RNA scaffold for the Streptococcus pyogenes CRISPR/Cas9 system
    472..488     +  misc_feature   MCS (fragment): pBluescript multiple cloning site
    531..1553    +  CDS            hph: KHYB_ECOLX - Experimental evidence at protein level: Swiss-Prot protein existence level 1. The aminoglycoside phosphotransferases achieve inactivation of their antibiotic substrates by phosphorylation. Only phosphorylates hygromycin and closely related compounds such as demethyl analogs and destomycin. From Escherichia coli.
   1560..1612    +  CDS            P2A (fragment): 2A peptide from porcine teschovirus-1 polyprotein Eukaryotic ribosomes fail to insert a peptide bond between the Gly and Pro residues, yielding separate polypeptides.
   1617..2333    +  CDS            EGFP: EGFP is a basic (constitutively fluorescent) green fluorescent protein published in 1996, derived from Aequorea victoria. It is reported to be a rapidly-maturing weak dimer with moderate acid sensitivity.
   2596..2616    +  misc_feature   MCS (fragment): pBluescript multiple cloning site
   2629..2647    -  promoter       T3 promoter: promoter for bacteriophage T3 RNA polymerase
   2692..2708    -  protein_bind   lac operator: The lac repressor binds to the lac operator to inhibit transcription in E. coli. This inhibition can be relieved by adding lactose or isopropyl-β-D-thiogalactopyranoside (IPTG). lac repressor encoded by lacI
   2716..2746    -  promoter       lac promoter: promoter for the E. coli lac operon
   2761..2782    -  protein_bind   CAP binding site: CAP binding activates transcription in the presence of cAMP. E. coli catabolite activator protein
   2795..2887    -  CDS            lacI (fragment): lac repressor; lacI; The lac repressor binds to the lac operator to inhibit transcription in E. coli. This inhibition can be relieved by adding lactose or isopropyl-β-D-thiogalactopyranoside (IPTG).
   3070..3658    -  rep_origin     ori: high-copy-number ColE1/pMB1/pBR322/pUC origin of replication
   3829..4689    -  CDS            AmpR: β-lactamase; bla; confers resistance to ampicillin, carbenicillin, and related antibiotics
   4690..4794    -  promoter       AmpR promoter: bla
   4821..5249    +  rep_origin     f1 ori (sequence partly withheld): f1 bacteriophage origin of replication; arrow indicates direction of (+) strand synthesis
   5280..26      -  CDS            lacZα (fragment) (across the origin): LacZα fragment of β-galactosidase; lacZ fragment
