[The description below was written by a language model from this plasmid's Addgene catalogue record and pLannotate feature annotations shown in this document.]
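Description:
pGTag Hygro EGFP nLAP +2 is a 5.4 kb donor plasmid built on the pBluescript KS- bacterial cloning vector and intended for CRISPR/Cas9-mediated generic tagging of proteins in mammalian cells. It is propagated in E. coli at high copy through its ColE1/pUC-type origin and selected with ampicillin via the β-lactamase gene. The backbone also retains the f1 phage origin, the flanking T7 and T3 promoters, and remnants of the lac promoter/operator and lacZα region.

The roughly 2.1 kb payload, cloned between SalI and XhoI sites, is a single reading frame consisting of the hygromycin phosphotransferase gene (hph), a P2A ribosome-skipping peptide and EGFP. About 260 bp lying between the end of EGFP and the downstream polylinker is unannotated; from the insert name it presumably holds the rest of the N-terminal "nLAP" tag, though the record does not itemise its components. No eukaryotic promoter is annotated upstream of hph, which is consistent with a design in which expression of the cassette depends on in-frame integration into an endogenous gene. In that case the 2A site would release the hygromycin resistance protein separately, leaving the EGFP-containing tag fused to the N-terminus of the target protein. The "+2" in the name probably denotes one of a set of reading-frame variants, but the record does not state this explicitly.

Upstream of the cassette sits a human U6 promoter followed by a Streptococcus pyogenes gRNA scaffold, so the plasmid also expresses a guide RNA. The guide's target is not given. Cas9 itself is not encoded and would have to be supplied separately. Tagged mammalian cells are selected with hygromycin and can be followed by green fluorescence.
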