Addgene plasmid #194307: pGTag Hygro EGFP nLAP +2
Purpose: CRISPR/Cas9-mediated generic protein tagging
Depositing lab: Frank Schnütgen. Depositing organization: Goethe-Universitaet Frankfurt am Main. Publication: CRISPR/Cas9-mediated generic protein tagging in mammalian cells. Thone FMB, Kurrle NS, von Melchner H, Schnutgen F. Methods. 2019 Jul 15;164-165:59-66. doi: 10.1016/j.ymeth.2019.02.018. Epub 2019 Feb 22. PubMed 30797903.
Backbone
  Vector backbone: pBluescript KS-
  Total vector size (bp): 5409
  Vector type: Bacterial cloning vector
  Selectable markers: Hygromycin
Growth in bacteria
  Bacterial resistance: Ampicillin, 100 μg/mL
  Growth temperature: 37°C
  Growth strain: NEB Stable
  Copy number: High Copy
Gene/Insert
  Gene/Insert name: Hygro-P2A-nLAP(EGFP)
  Insert size (bp): 2070
  Cloning method: Restriction Enzyme; 5′ cloning site SalI (not destroyed); 3′ cloning site XhoI (not destroyed)
  Sequencing primers: 5′ M13 forward; 3′ M13 reverse
Terms and licenses: Academic/Nonprofit Terms; Industry Terms: Not Available to Industry
How to cite: pGTag Hygro EGFP nLAP +2 was a gift from Frank Schnütgen (Addgene plasmid # 194307 ; http://n2t.net/addgene:194307 ; RRID:Addgene_194307)
